>Addgene plasmid #20219 | Vh-HA-3xDHFR | addgene partial sequence | sequence record 26073 | BGH-rev 5'-TAGAAGGCACAGTCGAGG-3'
NNNNNNNNNNGNNNCCTCTAGACTCGAGCGGCCGCCACTGTGCTGGATATCTGCAGAATTCCACCACACT
GGACTAGTGGATCCGAGCTCGGTACCTCTAGTCCGCCGCTCCAGAATCTCAAAGCAATAGCTGTGAGAGT
TCTGCGCATCAGCATCGTGGAATTCGCTGAATACCGATTCCCAGTCATCCGGCTCGTAATCCGGGAAATG
GGTGTCGCCTTCCACTTCTGCGTCGATATGCGTCAGATACAGTTTTTGCGCTTTTGGCAAGAACTGTTCA
TAAACGCGACCGCCGCCAATCACCATGATTTCTGGTACGTCACCACACGCCGCGATGGCTTCATCCACCG
ACTTCACCCACGTTACGCGATCGTCCGTACCCGGTTGACTGCTGAGGATAATATTTTTGCGTCCTGGCAA
CGGACGACCGATTGATTCCCAGGTATGGCGGCCCATAATCACGGGTTTATTTAAGGTGTTGCGTTTAAAC
CAGGCGAGATCGGCAGGCAGGTTCCACGGCATGGCGTTTTCCATGCCGATAACGCGATCTACCGCTAACG
CCGCAATCAGACTGATTCTAGTCCGCCGCTCCAGAATCTCAAAGCAATAGCTGTGAGAGTTCTGCGCATC
AGCATCGTGGAATTCGCTGAATACCGATTCCCAGTCATCCGGCTCGTAATCCGGGAAATGGGTGTCGCCT
TCCACTTCTGCGTCGATATGCGTCAGATACAGTTTTTGCGCTTTTGGCAAGAACTGTTCATAAACGCGAC
CGCCGCCAATCACCATGATTTCTGGTACGTCACCACACGCCCNN
