[The description below was written by a language model from this plasmid's Addgene catalogue record.]
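Description:
Vh-HA-3xDHFR is a mammalian expression plasmid built on the Invitrogen pcDNA3.1(+) backbone (about 5.4 kb without insert). It is maintained in E. coli as a high-copy plasmid under ampicillin selection, and it carries a neomycin resistance marker so that transfected mammalian cells can be selected with G418. The record does not include a feature table. The listed sequencing primers (CMV forward and BGH reverse) match the standard pcDNA3.1 arrangement, in which the insert lies between the CMV immediate-early promoter and the bovine growth hormone polyadenylation signal.

The insert, roughly 1.7 kb and cloned between NdeI and KpnI sites that are both retained, encodes a fusion protein. At its N terminus is a murine immunoglobulin VH chain signal peptide, followed by an HA epitope tag and then three tandem copies of E. coli dihydrofolate reductase (folA). The signal peptide should direct the protein into the secretory pathway, the HA tag allows detection with anti-HA antibodies, and the DHFR repeats provide multiple binding sites for DHFR ligands such as methotrexate or trimethoprim.

The associated publication concerns conditional control of glycosylation in eukaryotic cells using a biocompatible chemical inducer of dimerization. This suggests that the secretory-pathway DHFR fusion is one partner in a small-molecule-induced dimerization system. The record does not state the partner construct, the specific dimerizer, or this protein's exact role in the system.
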