Addgene plasmid #20219: Vh-HA-3xDHFR
Depositing lab: Carolyn Bertozzi. Depositing organization: University of California, Berkeley. Publication: Conditional glycosylation in eukaryotic cells using a biocompatible chemical inducer of dimerization. Czlapinski JL, Schelle MW, Miller LW, Laughlin ST, Kohler JJ, Cornish VW, Bertozzi CR. J Am Chem Soc. 2008 Oct 8. 130(40):13186-7. 10.1021/ja8037728 PubMed 18788807.
Backbone
  Vector backbone: pcDNA3.1(+)
  Backbone manufacturer: Invitrogen
  Backbone size w/o insert (bp): 5400
  Vector type: Mammalian Expression
  Selectable markers: Neomycin (select with G418)
Growth in bacteria
  Bacterial resistance: Ampicillin, 100 μg/mL
  Growth temperature: 37°C
  Growth strain: DH5alpha
  Copy number: High Copy
Gene/Insert
  Gene/Insert name: 3xDHFR (alt names: dihydrofolate reductase; folA)
  Species: E. coli
  Insert size (bp): 1665
  Entrez Gene: folA (a.k.a. b0048, ECK0049, tmr, tmrA)
  Tag / fusion protein: Vh (N terminal on insert); HA (N terminal on insert)
  Cloning method: Restriction Enzyme; 5′ cloning site NdeI (not destroyed); 3′ cloning site KpnI (not destroyed)
  Sequencing primers: 5′ CMV-F; 3′ BGH reverse
Terms and licenses: Academic/Nonprofit Terms; Industry Terms: Not Available to Industry
Depositor comments: murine VH chain signal peptide followed by a HA tag and three repeats of DHFR
How to cite: Vh-HA-3xDHFR was a gift from Carolyn Bertozzi (Addgene plasmid # 20219 ; http://n2t.net/addgene:20219 ; RRID:Addgene_20219)
